>Addgene plasmid #9016 | 1227 pcDNA3 Myr HA Akt2 | addgene full sequence | sequence record 163474 | Addgene NGS Result
ATGGGGAGCAGCAAGAGCAAGCCCAAGGACCCCAGCCAGCGCGCCTACGCCTACGACGTGCCCGACTACG
CCTCCCTCGGATCCATGAATGAGGTGTCTGTCATCAAAGAAGGCTGGCTCCACAAGCGTGGTGAATACAT
CAAGACCTGGAGGCCACGGTACTTCCTGCTGAAGAGCGACGGCTCCTTCATTGGGTACAAGGAGAGGCCC
GAGGCCCCTGATCAGACTCTACCCCCCTTAAACAACTTCTCCGTAGCAGAATGCCAGCTGATGAAGACCG
AGAGGCCGCGACCCAACACCTTTGTCATACGCTGCCTGCAGTGGACCACAGTCATCGAGAGGACCTTCCA
CGTGGATTCTCCAGACGAGAGGGAGGAGTGGATGCGGGCCATCCAGATGGTCGCCAACAGCCTCAAGCAG
CGGGCCCCAGGCGAGGACCCCATGGACTACAAGTGTGGCTCCCCCAGTGACTCCTCCACGACTGAGGAGA
TGGAAGTGGCGGTCAGCAAGGCACGGGCTAAAGTGACCATGAATGACTTCGACTATCTCAAACTCCTTGG
CAAGGGAACCTTTGGCAAAGTCATCCTGGTGCGGGAGAAGGCCACTGGCCGCTACTACGCCATGAAGATC
CTGCGGAAGGAAGTCATCATTGCCAAGGATGAAGTCGCTCACACAGTCACCGAGAGCCGGGTCCTCCAGA
ACACCAGGCACCCGTTCCTCACTGCGCTGAAGTATGCCTTCCAGACCCACGACCGCCTGTGCTTTGTGAT
GGAGTATGCCAACGGGGGTGAGCTGTTCTTCCACCTGTCCCGGGAGCGTGTCTTCACAGAGGAGCGGGCC
CGGTTTTATGGTGCAGAGATTGTCTCGGCTCTTGAGTACTTGCACTCGCGGGACGTGGTATACCGCGACA
TCAAGCTGGAAAACCTCATGCTGGACAAAGATGGCCACATCAAGATCACTGACTTTGGCCTCTGCAAAGA
GGGCATCAGTGACGGGGCCACCATGAAAACCTTCTGTGGGACCCCGGAGTACCTGGCGCCTGAGGTGCTG
GAGGACAATGACTATGGCCGGGCCGTGGACTGGTGGGGGCTGGGTGTGGTCATGTACGAGATGATGTGCG
GCCGCCTGCCCTTCTACAACCAGGACCACGAGCGCCTCTTCGAGCTCATCCTCATGGAAGAGATCCGCTT
CCCGCGCACGCTCAGCCCCGAGGCCAAGTCCCTGCTTGCTGGGCTGCTTAAGAAGGACCCCAAGCAGAGG
CTTGGTGGGGGGCCCAGCGATGCCAAGGAGGTCATGGAGCACAGGTTCTTCCTCAGCATCAACTGGCAGG
ACGTGGTCCAGAAGAAGCTCCTGCCACCCTTCAAACCTCAGGTCACGTCCGAGGTCGACACAAGGTACTT
CGATGATGAATTTACCGCCCAGTCCATCACAATCACACCCCCTGACCGCTATGACAGCCTGGGCTTACTG
GAGCTGGACCAGCGGACCCACTTCCCCCAGTTCTCCTACTCGGCCAGCATCCGCGAGTGAATTCCCAATT
GCACCTGAAATTGCACTGGAACTGCTGATGGCTGCGAACTTCTTAGATTGTTAAGGTCTCCAATTCTGCA
GATATCCATCACACTGGCGGCCGCTCGAGCATGCATCTAGAGGGCCCTATTCTATAGTGTCACCTAAATG
CTAGAGCTCGCTGATCAGCCTCGACTGTGCCTTCTAGTTGCCAGCCATCTGTTGTTTGCCCCTCCCCCGT
GCCTTCCTTGACCCTGGAAGGTGCCACTCCCACTGTCCTTTCCTAATAAAATGAGGAAATTGCATCGCAT
TGTCTGAGTAGGTGTCATTCTATTCTGGGGGGTGGGGTGGGGCAGGACAGCAAGGGGGAGGATTGGGAAG
ACAATAGCAGGCATGCTGGGGATGCGGTGGGCTCTATGGCTTCTGAGGCGGAAAGAACCAGCTGGGGCTC
TAGGGGGTATCCCC
[124 nt withheld, positions 1975-2098]
C
[91 nt withheld, positions 2100-2190]
A
[49 nt withheld, positions 2192-2240]
CCTTTGACGTTGGAGTCCACGTTCTTT
[37 nt withheld, positions 2268-2304]
ACCCTATCTCGGTCTATTCTTTTGATTTATAAGGGATTTTGCCGATTTCGGCCTATTGGTTAAAAAATGA
GCTGATTTAACAAAAATTTAACGCGAATTAATTCTGTGGAATGTGTGTCAGTTAGGGTGTGGAAAGTCCC
CAGGCTCCCCAGCAGGCAGAAGTATGCAAAGCATGCATCTCAATTAGTCAGCAACCAGGTGTGGAAAGTC
CCCAGGCTCCCCAGCAGGCAGAAGTATGCAAAGCATGCATCTCAATTAGTCAGCAACCATAGTCCCGCCC
CTAACTCCGCCCATCCCGCCCCTAACTCCGCCCAGTTCCGCCCATTCTCCGCCCCATGGCTGACTAATTT
TTTTTATTTATGCAGAGGCCGAGGCCGCCTCTGCCTCTGAGCTATTCCAGAAGTAGTGAGGAGGCTTTTT
TGGAGGCCTAGGCTTTTGCAAAAAGCTCCCGGGAGCTTGTATATCCATTTTCGGATCTGATCAAGAGACA
GGATGAGGATCGTTTCGCATGATTGAACAAGATGGATTGCACGCAGGTTCTCCGGCCGCTTGGGTGGAGA
GGCTATTCGGCTATGACTGGGCACAACAGACAATCGGCTGCTCTGATGCCGCCGTGTTCCGGCTGTCAGC
GCAGGGGCGCCCGGTTCTTTTTGTCAAGACCGACCTGTCCGGTGCCCTGAATGAACTGCAGGACGAGGCA
GCGCGGCTATCGTGGCTGGCCACGACGGGCGTTCCTTGCGCAGCTGTGCTCGACGTTGTCACTGAAGCGG
GAAGGGACTGGCTGCTATTGGGCGAAGTGCCGGGGCAGGATCTCCTGTCATCTCACCTTGCTCCTGCCGA
GAAAGTATCCATCATGGCTGATGCAATGCGGCGGCTGCATACGCTTGATCCGGCTACCTGCCCATTCGAC
CACCAAGCGAAACATCGCATCGAGCGAGCACGTACTCGGATGGAAGCCGGTCTTGTCGATCAGGATGATC
TGGACGAAGAGCATCAGGGGCTCGCGCCAGCCGAACTGTTCGCCAGGCTCAAGGCGCGCATGCCCGACGG
CGAGGATCTCGTCGTGACCCATGGCGATGCCTGCTTGCCGAATATCATGGTGGAAAATGGCCGCTTTTCT
GGATTCATCGACTGTGGCCGGCTGGGTGTGGCGGACCGCTATCAGGACATAGCGTTGGCTACCCGTGATA
TTGCTGAAGAGCTTGGCGGCGAATGGGCTGACCGCTTCCTCGTGCTTTACGGTATCGCCGCTCCCGATTC
GCAGCGCATCGCCTTCTATCGCCTTCTTGACGAGTTCTTCTGAGCGGGACTCTGGGGTTCGAAATGACCG
ACCAAGCGACGCCCAACCTGCCATCACGAGATTTCGATTCCACCGCCGCCTTCTATGAAAGGTTGGGCTT
CGGAATCGTTTTCCGGGACGCCGGCTGGATGATCCTCCAGCGCGGGGATCTCATGCTGGAGTTCTTCGCC
CACCCCAACTTGTTTATTGCAGCTTATAATGGTTACAAATAAAGCAATAGCATCACAAATTTCACAAATA
AAGCATTTTTTTCACTGCATTCTAGTTGTGGTTTGTCCAAACTCATCAATGTATCTTATCATGTCTGTAT
ACCGTCGACCTCTAGCTAGAGCTTGGCGTAATCATGGTCATAGCTGTTTCCTGTGTGAAATTGTTATCCG
CTCACAATTCCACACAACATACGAGCCGGAAGCATAAAGTGTAAAGCCTGGGGTGCCTAATGAGTGAGCT
AACTCACATTAATTGCGTTGCGCTCACTGCCCGCTTTCCAGTCGGGAAACCTGTCGTGCCAGCTGCATTA
ATGAATCGGCCAACGCGCGGGGAGAGGCGGTTTGCGTATTGGGCGCTCTTCCGCTTCCTCGCTCACTGAC
TCGCTGCGCTCGGTCGTTCGGCTGCGGCGAGCGGTATCAGCTCACTCAAAGGCGGTAATACGGTTATCCA
CAGAATCAGGGGATAACGCAGGAAAGAACATGTGAGCAAAAGGCCAGCAAAAGGCCAGGAACCGTAAAAA
GGCCGCGTTGCTGGCGTTTTTCCATAGGCTCCGCCCCCCTGACGAGCATCACAAAAATCGACGCTCAAGT
CAGAGGTGGCGAAACCCGACAGGACTATAAAGATACCAGGCGTTTCCCCCTGGAAGCTCCCTCGTGCGCT
CTCCTGTTCCGACCCTGCCGCTTACCGGATACCTGTCCGCCTTTCTCCCTTCGGGAAGCGTGGCGCTTTC
TCATAGCTCACGCTGTAGGTATCTCAGTTCGGTGTAGGTCGTTCGCTCCAAGCTGGGCTGTGTGCACGAA
CCCCCCGTTCAGCCCGACCGCTGCGCCTTATCCGGTAACTATCGTCTTGAGTCCAACCCGGTAAGACACG
ACTTATCGCCACTGGCAGCAGCCACTGGTAACAGGATTAGCAGAGCGAGGTATGTAGGCGGTGCTACAGA
GTTCTTGAAGTGGTGGCCTAACTACGGCTACACTAGAAGAACAGTATTTGGTATCTGCGCTCTGCTGAAG
CCAGTTACCTTCGGAAAAAGAGTTGGTAGCTCTTGATCCGGCAAACAAACCACCGCTGGTAGCGGTGGTT
TTTTTGTTTGCAAGCAGCAGATTACGCGCAGAAAAAAAGGATCTCAAGAAGATCCTTTGATCTTTTCTAC
GGGGTCTGACGCTCAGTGGAACGAAAACTCACGTTAAGGGATTTTGGTCATGAGATTATCAAAAAGGATC
TTCACCTAGATCCTTTTAAATTAAAAATGAAGTTTTAAATCAATCTAAAGTATATATGAGTAAACTTGGT
CTGACAGTTACCAATGCTTAATCAGTGAGGCACCTATCTCAGCGATCTGTCTATTTCGTTCATCCATAGT
TGCCTGACTCCCCGTCGTGTAGATAACTACGATACGGGAGGGCTTACCATCTGGCCCCAGTGCTGCAATG
ATACCGCGAGACCCACGCTCACCGGCTCCAGATTTATCAGCAATAAACCAGCCAGCCGGAAGGGCCGAGC
GCAGAAGTGGTCCTGCAACTTTATCCGCCTCCATCCAGTCTATTAATTGTTGCCGGGAAGCTAGAGTAAG
TAGTTCGCCAGTTAATAGTTTGCGCAACGTTGTTGCCATTGCTACAGGCATCGTGGTGTCACGCTCGTCG
TTTGGTATGGCTTCATTCAGCTCCGGTTCCCAACGATCAAGGCGAGTTACATGATCCCCCATGTTGTGCA
AAAAAGCGGTTAGCTCCTTCGGTCCTCCGATCGTTGTCAGAAGTAAGTTGGCCGCAGTGTTATCACTCAT
GGTTATGGCAGCACTGCATAATTCTCTTACTGTCATGCCATCCGTAAGATGCTTTTCTGTGACTGGTGAG
TACTCAACCAAGTCATTCTGAGAATAGTGTATGCGGCGACCGAGTTGCTCTTGCCCGGCGTCAATACGGG
ATAATACCGCGCCACATAGCAGAACTTTAAAAGTGCTCATCATTGGAAAACGTTCTTCGGGGCGAAAACT
CTCAAGGATCTTACCGCTGTTGAGATCCAGTTCGATGTAACCCACTCGTGCACCCAACTGATCTTCAGCA
TCTTTTACTTTCACCAGCGTTTCTGGGTGAGCAAAAACAGGAAGGCAAAATGCCGCAAAAAAGGGAATAA
GGGCGACACGGAAATGTTGAATACTCATACTCTTCCTTTTTCAATATTATTGAAGCATTTATCAGGGTTA
TTGTCTCATGAGCGGATACATATTTGAATGTATTTAGAAAAATAAACAAATAGGGGTTCCGCGCACATTT
CCCCGAAAAGTGCCACCTGACGTCGACGGATCGGGAGATCTCCCGATCCCCTATGGTGCACTCTCAGTAC
AATCTGCTCTGATGCCGCATAGTTAAGCCAGTATCTGCTCCCTGCTTGTGTGTTGGAGGTCGCTGAGTAG
TGCGCGAGCAAAATTTAAGCTACAACAAGGCAAGGCTTGACCGACAATTGCATGAAGAATCTGCTTAGGG
TTAGGCGTTTTGCGCTGCTTCGCGATGTACGGGCCAGATATACGCGTTGACATTGATTATTGACTAGTTA
TTAATAGTAATCAATTACGGGGTCATTAGTTCATAGCCCATATATGGAGTTCCGCGTTACATAACTTACG
GTAAATGGCCCGCCTGGCTGACCGCCCAACGACCCCCGCCCATTGACGTCAATAATGACGTATGTTCCCA
TAGTAACGCCAATAGGGACTTTCCATTGACGTCAATGGGTGGAGTATTTACGGTAAACTGCCCACTTGGC
AGTACATCAAGTGTATCATATGCCAAGTACGCCCCCTATTGACGTCAATGACGGTAAATGGCCCGCCTGG
CATTATGCCCAGTACATGACCTTATGGGACTTTCCTACTTGGCAGTACATCTACGTATTAGTCATCGCTA
TTACCATGGTGATGCGGTTTTGGCAGTACATCAATGGGCGTGGATAGCGGTTTGACTCACGGGGATTTCC
AAGTCTCCACCCCATTGACGTCAATGGGAGTTTGTTTTGGCACCAAAATCAACGGGACTTTCCAAAATGT
CGTAACAACTCCGCCCCATTGACGCAAATGGGCGGTAGGCGTGTACGGTGGGAGGTCTATATAAGCAGAG
CTCTCTGGCTAACTAGAGAACCCACTGCTTACTGGCTTATCGAAATTAATACGACTCACTATAGGGAGAC
CCAAGCTTCCCACCACC
Features (pLannotate 1.2.2; 23 found; start..end, strand, type, name):
      1..42      +  CDS            myr: N-myristoylation signal from Src kinase (Pellman et al., 1985; Kaplan et al., 1988)
     85..1527    +  CDS            AKT2: AKT2_HUMAN - Experimental evidence at protein level: Swiss-Prot protein existence level 1. One of the few specific substrates of AKT2 identified recently is PITX2. Phosphorylation of PITX2 impairs its association with the CCND1 mRNA-stabilizing complex thus shortening the half-life of CCND1. AKT2 seems also to be the principal isoform responsible of the regulation of glucose uptake. Phosphorylates C2CD5 on 'Ser-197' during insulin-stimulated adipocytes. AKT2 is also specifically involved in skeletal muscle differentiation, one of its substrates in this process being ANKRD2. Down-regulation by
   1529..1591    +  CDS            ELOC (fragment): ELOC_BOVIN - Also known as TCEB1. Experimental evidence at protein level: Swiss-Prot protein existence level 1. The elongin BC complex seems to be involved as an adapter protein in the proteasomal degradation of target proteins via different E3 ubiquitin ligase complexes, including the von Hippel-Lindau ubiquitination complex CBC(VHL). By binding to BC-box motifs it seems to link target recruitment subunits, like VHL and members of the SOCS box family, to Cullin/RBX1 modules that activate E2 ubiquitination enzymes. From Bos taurus (Bovine).
   1661..1679    -  promoter       SP6 promoter: promoter for bacteriophage SP6 RNA polymerase
   1705..1929    +  polyA_signal   bGH poly(A) signal: bovine growth hormone polyadenylation signal
   1933..1954    +  promoter       SV40 promoter (fragment): SV40 enhancer and early promoter
   1975..2403    +  rep_origin     f1 ori (sequence partly withheld): f1 bacteriophage origin of replication; arrow indicates direction of (+) strand synthesis
   2417..2746    +  promoter       SV40 promoter: SV40 enhancer and early promoter
   2813..3604    +  CDS            neo: KKA2_KLEPN - Also known as kan, nptII. Experimental evidence at protein level: Swiss-Prot protein existence level 1. Resistance to kanamycin, neomycin, paromomycin, ribostamycin, butirosin and gentamicin B. From Klebsiella pneumoniae.
   3628..3786    +  CDS            ble (fragment): BLE_KLEPN - Experimental evidence at protein level: Swiss-Prot protein existence level 1. Binding protein with a strong affinity to the bleomycin family of antibiotics. Binds to CL990; an antimitotic-antibiotic compound. From Klebsiella pneumoniae.
   3781..3902    +  polyA_signal   SV40 poly(A) signal: SV40 polyadenylation signal
   3975..3991    -  protein_bind   lac operator: The lac repressor binds to the lac operator to inhibit transcription in E. coli. This inhibition can be relieved by adding lactose or isopropyl-β-D-thiogalactopyranoside (IPTG). lac repressor encoded by lacI
   3999..4029    -  promoter       lac promoter: promoter for the E. coli lac operon
   4044..4065    -  protein_bind   CAP binding site: CAP binding activates transcription in the presence of cAMP. E. coli catabolite activator protein
   4078..4170    -  CDS            lacI (fragment): lac repressor; lacI; The lac repressor binds to the lac operator to inhibit transcription in E. coli. This inhibition can be relieved by adding lactose or isopropyl-β-D-thiogalactopyranoside (IPTG).
   4353..4941    -  rep_origin     ori: high-copy-number ColE1/pMB1/pBR322/pUC origin of replication
   5112..5972    -  CDS            AmpR: β-lactamase; bla; confers resistance to ampicillin, carbenicillin, and related antibiotics
   5973..6077    -  promoter       AmpR promoter: bla
   6136..6188    -  misc_feature   bom (fragment): basis of mobility region from pBR322
   6343..6722    +  enhancer       CMV enhancer: human cytomegalovirus immediate early enhancer
   6723..6926    +  promoter       CMV promoter: human cytomegalovirus (CMV) immediate early promoter
   6922..6955    +  LTR            5' LTR (truncated) (fragment): truncated 5' long terminal repeat (LTR) from HIV-1
   6971..6989    +  promoter       T7 promoter: promoter for bacteriophage T7 RNA polymerase
