[The description below was written by a language model from this plasmid's Addgene catalogue record and pLannotate feature annotations shown in this document.]
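Description:
1227 pcDNA3 Myr HA Akt2 is a mammalian expression plasmid built on the pcDNA3 backbone that drives expression of human AKT2 (protein kinase B beta) fused at its N-terminus to a Src-derived myristoylation signal followed by an HA epitope tag. The roughly 1.5 kb AKT2 coding sequence sits between BamHI and EcoRI sites, downstream of the human cytomegalovirus immediate-early enhancer and promoter, and is terminated by the bovine growth hormone polyadenylation signal. A T7 promoter upstream and an SP6 promoter downstream flank the cloning region. In bacteria the plasmid replicates from a high-copy ColE1/pUC-type origin and is selected with ampicillin through the β-lactamase gene; an f1 origin is also present. For mammalian cells, an SV40 early promoter drives a neomycin phosphotransferase gene with an SV40 polyadenylation signal, allowing G418 selection of stable transfectants.

The myristoylation signal directs lipid modification of the fusion protein and so targets it to cellular membranes. For Akt kinases this is a widely used way of bypassing the normal requirement for phosphoinositide-dependent recruitment and producing a constitutively active kinase, although the record itself does not state the intended purpose. The depositor notes that the HA tag carries a single-residue variation from the canonical epitope, so not all anti-HA antibodies will recognise it. The automated annotation does not call the HA tag as a separate feature. It does report several short fragment matches, namely an elongin C fragment just after AKT2, a bleomycin-resistance fragment, a lacI fragment and a truncated HIV-1 LTR fragment. These are most likely backbone remnants or incidental similarity hits rather than functional elements.
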