Addgene plasmid #9016: 1227 pcDNA3 Myr HA Akt2
Depositing lab: William Sellers. Depositing organization: Dana-Farber Cancer Institute.
Backbone
  Vector backbone: pcDNA3
  Backbone manufacturer: Invitrogen
  Backbone size w/o insert (bp): 5446
  Vector type: Mammalian Expression
  Selectable markers: Neomycin (select with G418)
Growth in bacteria
  Bacterial resistance: Ampicillin, 100 μg/mL
  Growth temperature: 37°C
  Growth strain: DH5alpha
  Copy number: High Copy
Gene/Insert
  Gene/Insert name: Akt2
  Species: H. sapiens (human)
  Insert size (bp): 1500
  Entrez Gene: AKT2 (a.k.a. HIHGHH, PKBB, PKBBETA, PRKBB, RAC-BETA)
  Tag / fusion protein: Myr (N terminal on backbone); HA (N terminal on backbone)
  Cloning method: Restriction Enzyme; 5′ cloning site BamHI (not destroyed); 3′ cloning site EcoRI (not destroyed)
  Sequencing primers: 5′ CMV-F; 3′ BGH-rev
Terms and licenses: Academic/Nonprofit Terms; Industry Terms: Not Available to Industry
Depositor comments: The sequence of the HA tag in this plasmid is YAYDVPDYA instead of YPYDVPDYA. Not all HA antibodies will recognize this sequence. Cell Signaling Technology's HA antibody #2367 will work.
How to cite: 1227 pcDNA3 Myr HA Akt2 was a gift from William Sellers (Addgene plasmid # 9016 ; http://n2t.net/addgene:9016 ; RRID:Addgene_9016)
