>Addgene plasmid #9016 | 1227 pcDNA3 Myr HA Akt2 | addgene partial sequence | sequence record 17592 | 9016 with T7
CCGACTACGCCTCCCTCGGATCCATGAATGAGGTGTCTGTCATCAAAGAAGGCTGGCTCCACAAGCGTGG
TGAATACATCAAGACCTGGAGGCCACGGTACTTCCTGCTGAAGAGCGACGGCTCCTTCATTGGGTACAAG
GAGAGGCCCGAGGCCCCTGATCAGACTCTACCCCCCTTAAACAACTTCTCCGTAGCAGAATGCCAGCTGA
TGAAGACCGAGAGGCCGCGACCCAACACCTTTGTCATACGCTGCCTGCAGTGGACCACAGTCATCGAGAG
GACCTTCCACGTGGATTCTCCAGACGAGAGGGAGGAGTGGATGCGGGCCATCCAGATGGTCGCCAACAGC
CTCAAGCAGCGGGCCCCAGGCGAGGACCCCATGGACTACAAGTGTGGCTCCCCCAGTGACTCCTCCACGA
CTGAGGAGATGGAAGTGGCGGTCAGCAAGGCACGGGCTAAAGTGACCATGAATGACTTCGACTATCTCAA
ACTCCTTGGCAAGGGAACCTTTGGCAAAGTCATCCTGGTGCGGGAGAAGGCCACTGGCCGCTACTACGCC
ATGAAGATCCTGCGGAAGGAAGTCATCATTGCCAAGGATGAAGTCGCTCACACAGTCACCGAGAGCCGGG
TCCTCCAGAACACCAGGCACCCGTTCCTCACTGCGCTGAAGTATGCCTTCCAGACCCACGACCGCCTGTG
CTTTGTGATGGAGTATGCCAACGGGGGTGAGCTGTTCTTCCACCTGTCCCGGGAGCGTGTCTTCACAGAG
GAGCGGGCCCGGTTTTATGGTGCAGAGATTGTCTCGGCTCTTGAGTACTTGCACTCGCGGGACGTGGTAT
AC
