>Addgene plasmid #9016 | 1227 pcDNA3 Myr HA Akt2 | addgene partial sequence | sequence record 39289 | CMV-F 5'-CGCAAATGGGCGGTAGGCGTG-3'
ACTAGAGAACCCACTGCTTACTGGCTTATCGAAATTAATACGACTCACTATAGGGAGACCCAAGCTTCCC
ACCACCATGGGGAGCAGCAAGAGCAAGCCCAAGGACCCCAGCCAGCGCGCCTACGCCTACGACGTGCCCG
ACTACGCCTCCCTCGGATCCATGAATGAGGTGTCTGTCATCAAAGAAGGCTGGCTCCACAAGCGTGGTGA
ATACATCAAGACCTGGAGGCCACGGTACTTCCTGCTGAAGAGCGACGGCTCCTTCATTGGGTACAAGGAG
AGGCCCGAGGCCCCTGATCAGACTCTACCCCCCTTAAACAACTTCTCCGTAGCAGAATGCCAGCTGATGA
AGACCGAGAGGCCGCGACCCAACACCTTTGTCATACGCTGCCTGCAGTGGACCACAGTCATCGAGAGGAC
CTTCCACGTGGATTCTCCAGACGAGAGGGAGGAGTGGATGCGGGCCATCCAGATGGTCGCCAACAGCCTC
AAGCAGCGGGCCCCAGGCGAGGACCCCATGGACTACAAGTGTGGCTCCCCCAGTGACTCCTCCACGACTG
AGGAGATGGAAGTGGCGGTCAGCAAGGCACGGGCTAAAGTGACCATGAATGACTTCGACTATCTCAAACT
CCTTGGCAAGGGAACCTTTGGCAAAGTCATCCTGGTGCGGGAGAAGGCCACTGGCCGCTACTACGCCATG
AAGATCCTGCGGAAGGAAGTCATCATTGCCAAGGATGAAGTCGCTCACACAGTCACCGAGAGCCGGGTCC
TCCAGAACACCAGGCACCCGTTCCTCACTGCGCTGAAGTATGCCTTCCAGACCCACGAC
